Addgene plasmid #141329: pLD-puro-Cc-TARDBP-A315T_VA
Purpose: Lentiviral vector for expression of C-terminally VA-tagged human TARDBP-A315T in mammalian cells
Depositing lab: Mohan Babu. Depositing organization: University of Regina. Publication: BraInMap Elucidates the Macromolecular Connectivity Landscape of Mammalian Brain. Pourhaghighi R, Ash PEA, Phanse S, Goebels F, Hu LZM, Chen S, Zhang Y, Wierbowski SD, Boudeau S, Moutaoufik MT, Malty RH, Malolepsza E, Tsafou K, Nathan A, Cromar G, Guo H, Abdullatif AA, Apicco DJ, Becker LA, Gitler AD, Pulst SM, Youssef A, Hekman R, Havugimana PC, White CA, Blum BC, Ratti A, Bryant CD, Parkinson J, Lage K, Babu M, Yu H, Bader GD, Wolozin B, Emili A. Cell Syst. 2020 Apr 22;10(4):333-350.e14. doi: 10.1016/j.cels.2020.03.003. PubMed 32325033.
Backbone
  Vector backbone: pLD-puro-Cc-VA (MAPLE vector)
  Backbone manufacturer: Addgene# 24588
  Backbone size w/o insert (bp): 9389
  Total vector size (bp): 8983
  Vector type: Mammalian Expression, Lentiviral
  Selectable markers: Puromycin
Growth in bacteria
  Bacterial resistance: Ampicillin, 100 μg/mL
  Growth temperature: 30°C
  Growth strain: NEB Stable
  Growth instructions: Grow for no longer than 16 hr
  Copy number: Low Copy
Gene/Insert
  Gene/Insert name: TARDBP-A315T
  Species: H. sapiens (human)
  Insert size (bp): 1608
  Mutation: A315T
  GenBank ID: 23435
  Entrez Gene: TARDBP (a.k.a. ALS10, TDP-43)
  Tag / fusion protein: VA tag (Beacon-2XStrep-6XHis-2XTEV-3XFLAG) (C terminal on backbone)
  Cloning method: Gateway Cloning
  Sequencing primers: 5′ CMV Forward; 3′ 5'-TCTTTCCCCTGCACTGTACC-3'
Terms and licenses: Academic/Nonprofit Terms; Industry Terms: Not Available to Industry
How to cite: pLD-puro-Cc-TARDBP-A315T_VA was a gift from Mohan Babu (Addgene plasmid # 141329 ; http://n2t.net/addgene:141329 ; RRID:Addgene_141329)
