[The description below was written by a language model from this plasmid's Addgene catalogue record and pLannotate feature annotations shown in this document.]
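Description:
pLD-puro-Cc-TARDBP-A315T_VA is a lentiviral mammalian expression plasmid built on the pLD-puro-Cc-VA (MAPLE) Gateway destination backbone. It is designed to produce human TARDBP (TDP-43) carrying the A315T substitution with a C-terminal VA affinity tag. It is maintained in E. coli through a ColE1/pUC-type origin and ampicillin resistance (AmpR with its own promoter). The catalogue nevertheless lists it as low copy and recommends a recombination-reducing strain, as is common for LTR-containing plasmids. An f1 origin, an SV40 origin and leftover lac, T7 and T3 elements from the parental cloning vector are also annotated.

The transfer cassette has a third-generation, self-inactivating layout. An RSV promoter drives a truncated HIV-1 5' LTR, followed by the Ψ packaging signal with a partial gag sequence and the RRE for Rev-dependent export. At the other end, a ΔU3 3' LTR and an SV40 polyadenylation signal close the viral genome.

Within it, a CMV enhancer/promoter, preceded by a U6 promoter fragment, transcribes the TARDBP coding sequence, which is flanked by attB1 and attB2 sites left by Gateway recombination. The open reading frame continues into the backbone-encoded VA tag, recorded as Beacon, 2xStrep, 6xHis, 2xTEV and 3xFLAG. The annotation detects the Strep-Tag II, His and 3xFLAG portions. Downstream, a cPPT/CTS element precedes an hPGK promoter driving puromycin N-acetyltransferase, which allows selection of stably transduced cells.

The multi-epitope tag with TEV cleavage sites suits tandem affinity purification, so the construct fits studies of the protein interactions of this TDP-43 variant in mammalian cells. The gene's recorded ALS10 alias links it to ALS. The stated insert size is larger than the annotated coding region, and it may include flanking or tag sequence.
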