Features (pLannotate 1.2.2; 33 found; start..end, strand, type, name):
      1..184     +  promoter       U6 promoter (fragment): RNA polymerase III promoter for human U6 snRNA
    175..309     +  enhancer       CMV enhancer (fragment): human cytomegalovirus immediate early enhancer; contains an 18-bp deletion relative to the standard CMV enhancer
    310..513     +  promoter       CMV promoter: human cytomegalovirus (CMV) immediate early promoter
    565..589     +  protein_bind   attB1: mutant version of attB; recombination site for the Gateway® BP reaction BP Clonase™
    595..1836    +  CDS            TARDBP: TADBP_HUMAN - Also known as TDP43. Experimental evidence at protein level: Swiss-Prot protein existence level 1. RNA-binding protein that is involved in various steps of RNA biogenesis and processing (PubMed:23519609). Preferentially binds, via its two RNA recognition motifs RRM1 and RRM2, to GU-repeats on RNA molecules predominantly localized within long introns and in the 3'UTR of mRNAs (PubMed:23519609, PubMed:24240615, PubMed:24464995). In turn, regulates the splicing of many non-coding and protein-coding RNAs including proteins involved in neuronal survival, as well as mRNAs that encode p
   1841..1865    -  protein_bind   attB2: mutant version of attB; recombination site for the Gateway® BP reaction BP Clonase™
   2005..2024    +  CDS            Strep-Tag II (fragment): peptide that binds Strep-Tactin®, an engineered form of streptavidin
   2041..2059    +  CDS            7xHis (fragment): 6xHis affinity tag
   2134..2199    +  CDS            3xFLAG: three tandem FLAG® epitope tags, followed by an enterokinase cleavage site
   2247..2364    +  misc_feature   cPPT/CTS: central polypurine tract and central termination sequence of HIV-1
   2413..2923    +  promoter       hPGK promoter: human phosphoglycerate kinase 1 promoter
   2945..3544    +  CDS            PuroR: puromycin N-acetyltransferase; pac from Streptomyces alboniger; confers resistance to puromycin
   3587..3670    +  CDS            nef (fragment): NEF_HV1Z2 - Experimental evidence at protein level: Swiss-Prot protein existence level 1. Extracellular Nef protein targets CD4(+) T-lymphocytes for apoptosis by interacting with CXCR4 surface receptors. From Human immunodeficiency virus type 1 group M subtype D (isolate Z2/CDC-Z34) (HIV-1).
   3672..3905    +  LTR            3' LTR (ΔU3): self-inactivating 3' long terminal repeat (LTR) from HIV-1
   3977..4098    +  polyA_signal   SV40 poly(A) signal: SV40 polyadenylation signal
   4138..4273    +  rep_origin     SV40 ori: SV40 origin of replication
   4294..4312    -  promoter       T7 promoter: promoter for bacteriophage T7 RNA polymerase
   4320..4475    +  CDS            lacZα (fragment): LacZα fragment of β-galactosidase; lacZ fragment
   4480..4908    +  rep_origin     f1 ori (sequence partly withheld): f1 bacteriophage origin of replication; arrow indicates direction of (+) strand synthesis
   4961..5065    +  promoter       AmpR promoter: bla
   5066..5926    +  CDS            AmpR: β-lactamase; bla; confers resistance to ampicillin, carbenicillin, and related antibiotics
   6097..6685    +  rep_origin     ori: high-copy-number ColE1/pMB1/pBR322/pUC origin of replication
   6868..6960    +  CDS            lacI (fragment): lac repressor; lacI; The lac repressor binds to the lac operator to inhibit transcription in E. coli. This inhibition can be relieved by adding lactose or isopropyl-β-D-thiogalactopyranoside (IPTG).
   6973..6994    +  protein_bind   CAP binding site: CAP binding activates transcription in the presence of cAMP. E. coli catabolite activator protein
   7009..7039    +  promoter       lac promoter: promoter for the E. coli lac operon
   7047..7063    +  protein_bind   lac operator: The lac repressor binds to the lac operator to inhibit transcription in E. coli. This inhibition can be relieved by adding lactose or isopropyl-β-D-thiogalactopyranoside (IPTG). lac repressor encoded by lacI
   7108..7126    +  promoter       T3 promoter: promoter for bacteriophage T3 RNA polymerase
   7154..7380    +  promoter       RSV promoter: Rous sarcoma virus enhancer/promoter
   7381..7561    +  LTR            5' LTR (truncated): truncated 5' long terminal repeat (LTR) from HIV-1
   7608..7733    +  misc_feature   HIV-1 Ψ: packaging signal of human immunodeficiency virus type 1
   7717..8080    +  CDS            HIV-1 gag (fragment): gag protein from human immunodeficiency virus 1; gag
   8226..8459    +  misc_feature   RRE: The Rev response element (RRE) of HIV-1 allows for Rev-dependent mRNA export from the nucleus to the cytoplasm.
   8836..8936    +  CDS            Rev (fragment): human immunodeficiency virus 1 (HIV-1) Rev protein; rev; enhances nuclear export of unspliced and incompletely spliced viral mRNAs
>Addgene plasmid #141329 | pLD-puro-Cc-TARDBP-A315T_VA | addgene full sequence | sequence record 299723 | Addgene NGS Result
GAGGGCCTATTTCCCATGATTCCTTCATATTTGCATATACGATACAAGGCTGTTAGAGAGATAATTGGAA
TTAATTTGACTGTAAACACAAAGATATTAGTACAAAATACGTGACGTAGAAAGTAATAATTTCTTGGGTA
GTTTGCAGTTTTAAAATTATGTTTTAAAATGGACTATCATATGCCAAGTACGCCCCCTATTGACGTCAAT
GACGGTAAATGGCCCGCCTGGCATTATGCCCAGTACATGACCTTATGGGACTTTCCTACTTGGCAGTACA
TCTACGTATTAGTCATCGCTATTACCATGGTGATGCGGTTTTGGCAGTACATCAATGGGCGTGGATAGCG
GTTTGACTCACGGGGATTTCCAAGTCTCCACCCCATTGACGTCAATGGGAGTTTGTTTTGGCACCAAAAT
CAACGGGACTTTCCAAAATGTCGTAACAACTCCGCCCCATTGACGCAAATGGGCGGTAGGCGTGTACGGT
GGGAGGTCTATATAAGCAGAGCTCGTTTAGTGAACCGTCAGATCGCCTGGAGACGCCATCCACGCTGTAC
GCGTACAAGTTTGTACAAAAAAGCAGGCTCCACCATGTCTGAATATATTCGGGTAACCGAAGATGAGAAC
GATGAGCCCATTGAAATACCATCGGAAGACGATGGGACGGTGCTGCTCTCCACGGTTACAGCCCAGTTTC
CAGGGGCGTGTGGGCTTCGCTACAGGAATCCAGTGTCTCAGTGTATGAGAGGTGTCCGGCTGGTAGAAGG
AATTCTGCATGCCCCAGATGCTGGCTGGGGAAATCTGGTGTATGTTGTCAACTATCCAAAAGATAACAAA
AGAAAAATGGATGAGACAGATGCTTCATCAGCAGTGAAAGTGAAAAGAGCAGTCCAGAAAACATCCGATT
TAATAGTGTTGGGTCTCCCATGGAAAACAACCGAACAGGACCTGAAAGAGTATTTTAGTACCTTTGGAGA
AGTTCTTATGGTGCAGGTCAAGAAAGATCTTAAGACTGGTCATTCAAAGGGGTTTGGCTTTGTTCGTTTT
ACGGAATATGAAACACAAGTGAAAGTAATGTCACAGCGACATATGATAGATGGACGATGGTGTGACTGCA
AACTTCCTAATTCTAAGCAAAGCCAAGATGAGCCTTTGAGAAGCAGAAAAGTGTTTGTGGGGCGCTGTAC
AGAGGACATGACTGAGGATGAGCTGCGGGAGTTCTTCTCTCAGTACGGGGATGTGATGGATGTCTTCATC
CCCAAGCCATTCAGGGCCTTTGCCTTTGTTACATTTGCAGATGATCAGATTGCGCAGTCTCTTTGTGGAG
AGGACTTGATCATTAAAGGAATCAGCGTTCATATATCCAATGCCGAACCTAAGCACAATAGCAATAGACA
GTTAGAAAGAAGTGGAAGATTTGGTGGTAATCCAGGTGGCTTTGGGAATCAGGGTGGATTTGGTAATAGC
AGAGGGGGTGGAGCTGGTTTGGGAAACAATCAAGGTAGTAATATGGGTGGTGGGATGAACTTTGGTACGT
TCAGCATTAATCCAGCCATGATGGCTGCCGCCCAGGCAGCACTACAGAGCAGTTGGGGTATGATGGGCAT
GTTAGCCAGCCAGCAGAACCAGTCAGGCCCATCGGGTAATAACCAAAACCAAGGCAACATGCAGAGGGAG
CCAAACCAGGCCTTCGGTTCTGGAAATAACTCTTATAGTGGCTCTAATTCTGGTGCAGCAATTGGTTGGG
GATCAGCATCCAATGCAGGGTCGGGCAGTGGTTTTAATGGAGGCTTTGGCTCAAGCATGGATTCTAAGTC
TTCTGGCTGGGGAATGTTGGACCCAGCTTTCTTGTACAAAGTGGTTGATTCTAGAGCGATCGCCAGAGAG
CTGTTCAACCTGCTGGGCGAGAACCAGCCCCCCGTGGTGATCAAGGCGATCGCCTGGAGCCACCCTCAGT
TCGAGAAGGGAGGAGGAAGCGGCGGAGGCAGCGGAGGAGGAAGCTGGAGCCACCCGCAGTTCGAGAAAGG
CGGAAGCGGCCATCACCATCACCATCACCCTGCAGGAGAAAATCTGTACTTCCAGGGGAGAGGAGGCAGC
GAGAACCTGTACTTTCAGGGGCCTGCAGGAAGAGACTACAAAGACCATGACGGTGATTATAAAGATCATG
ACATCGATTACAAGGATGACGATGACAAGTAGTTCGAATTCTCGACCTCGAGACAAATGGCAGTATTCAT
CCACAATTTTAAAAGAAAAGGGGGGATTGGGGGGTACAGTGCAGGGGAAAGAATAGTAGACATAATAGCA
ACAGACATACAAACTAAAGAATTACAAAAACAAATTACAAAAATTCAAAATTTTCGGGTTTATTACAGGG
ACAGCAGAGATCCACTTTGGCCGCGGCTCGAGGGGGTTGGGGTTGCGCCTTTTCCAAGGCAGCCCTGGGT
TTGCGCAGGGACGCGGCTGCTCTGGGCGTGGTTCCGGGAAACGCAGCGGCGCCGACCCTGGGTCTCGCAC
ATTCTTCACGTCCGTTCGCAGCGTCACCCGGATCTTCGCCGCTACCCTTGTGGGCCCCCCGGCGACGCTT
CCTGCTCCGCCCCTAAGTCGGGAAGGTTCCTTGCGGTTCGCGGCGTGCCGGACGTGACAAACGGAAGCCG
CACGTCTCACTAGTACCCTCGCAGACGGACAGCGCCAGGGAGCAATGGCAGCGCGCCGACCGCGATGGGC
TGTGGCCAATAGCGGCTGCTCAGCAGGGCGCGCCGAGAGCAGCGGCCGGGAAGGGGCGGTGCGGGAGGCG
GGGTGTGGGGCGGTAGTGTGGGCCCTGTTCCTGCCCGCGCGGTGTTCCGCATTCTGCAAGCCTCCGGAGC
GCACGTCGGCAGTCGGCTCCCTCGTTGACCGAATCACCGACCTCTCTCCCCAGGGGGATCCACCGGAGCT
TACCATGACCGAGTACAAGCCCACGGTGCGCCTCGCCACCCGCGACGACGTCCCCAGGGCCGTACGCACC
CTCGCCGCCGCGTTCGCCGACTACCCCGCCACGCGCCACACCGTCGATCCGGACCGCCACATCGAGCGGG
TCACCGAGCTGCAAGAACTCTTCCTCACGCGCGTCGGGCTCGACATCGGCAAGGTGTGGGTCGCGGACGA
CGGCGCCGCGGTGGCGGTCTGGACCACGCCGGAGAGCGTCGAAGCGGGGGCGGTGTTCGCCGAGATCGGC
CCGCGCATGGCCGAGTTGAGCGGTTCCCGGCTGGCCGCGCAGCAACAGATGGAAGGCCTCCTGGCGCCGC
ACCGGCCCAAGGAGCCCGCGTGGTTCCTGGCCACCGTCGGCGTCTCGCCCGACCACCAGGGCAAGGGTCT
GGGCAGCGCCGTCGTGCTCCCCGGAGTGGAGGCGGCCGAGCGCGCCGGGGTGCCCGCCTTCCTGGAGACC
TCCGCGCCCCGCAACCTCCCCTTCTACGAGCGGCTCGGCTTCACCGTCACCGCCGACGTCGAGGTGCCCG
AAGGACCGCGCACCTGGTGCATGACCCGCAAGCCCGGTGCCTGACGCCCGCCCCACGACCCGCAGCGCCC
GACCGAAAGGAGCGCACGACCCCATGCATCGGTACCTTTAAGACCAATGACTTACAAGGCAGCTGTAGAT
CTTAGCCACTTTTTAAAAGAAAAGGGGGGACTGGAAGGGCTAATTCACTCCCAACGAAGACAAGATCTGC
TTTTTGCTTGTACTGGGTCTCTCTGGTTAGACCAGATCTGAGCCTGGGAGCTCTCTGGCTAACTAGGGAA
CCCACTGCTTAAGCCTCAATAAAGCTTGCCTTGAGTGCTTCAAGTAGTGTGTGCCCGTCTGTTGTGTGAC
TCTGGTAACTAGAGATCCCTCAGACCCTTTTAGTCAGTGTGGAAAATCTCTAGCAGTAGTAGTTCATGTC
ATCTTATTATTCAGTATTTATAACTTGCAAAGAAATGAATATCAGAGAGTGAGAGGAACTTGTTTATTGC
AGCTTATAATGGTTACAAATAAAGCAATAGCATCACAAATTTCACAAATAAAGCATTTTTTTCACTGCAT
TCTAGTTGTGGTTTGTCCAAACTCATCAATGTATCTTATCATGTCTGGCTCTAGCTATCCCGCCCCTAAC
TCCGCCCATCCCGCCCCTAACTCCGCCCAGTTCCGCCCATTCTCCGCCCCATGGCTGACTAATTTTTTTT
ATTTATGCAGAGGCCGAGGCCGCCTCGGCCTCTGAGCTATTCCAGAAGTAGTGAGGAGGCTTTTTTGGAG
GCCTAGGGACGTACCCAATTCGCCCTATAGTGAGTCGTATTACGCGCGCTCACTGGCCGTCGTTTTACAA
CGTCGTGACTGGGAAAACCCTGGCGTTACCCAACTTAATCGCCTTGCAGCACATCCCCCTTTCGCCAGCT
GGCGTAATAGCGAAGAGGCCCGCACCGATCGCCCTTCCCAACAGTTGCGCAGCCTGAATGGCGAATGGG
[124 nt withheld, positions 4480-4603]
C
[91 nt withheld, positions 4605-4695]
A
[49 nt withheld, positions 4697-4745]
CCTTTGACGTTGGAGTCCACGTTCTTT
[37 nt withheld, positions 4773-4809]
ACCCTATCTCGGTCTATTCTTTTGATTTATAAGGGATTTTGCCGATTTCGGCCTATTGGTTAAAAAATGA
GCTGATTTAACAAAAATTTAACGCGAATTTTAACAAAATATTAACGCTTACAATTTAGGTGGCACTTTTC
GGGGAAATGTGCGCGGAACCCCTATTTGTTTATTTTTCTAAATACATTCAAATATGTATCCGCTCATGAG
ACAATAACCCTGATAAATGCTTCAATAATATTGAAAAAGGAAGAGTATGAGTATTCAACATTTCCGTGTC
GCCCTTATTCCCTTTTTTGCGGCATTTTGCCTTCCTGTTTTTGCTCACCCAGAAACGCTGGTGAAAGTAA
AAGATGCTGAAGATCAGTTGGGTGCACGAGTGGGTTACATCGAACTGGATCTCAACAGCGGTAAGATCCT
TGAGAGTTTTCGCCCCGAAGAACGTTTTCCAATGATGAGCACTTTTAAAGTTCTGCTATGTGGCGCGGTA
TTATCCCGTATTGACGCCGGGCAAGAGCAACTCGGTCGCCGCATACACTATTCTCAGAATGACTTGGTTG
AGTACTCACCAGTCACAGAAAAGCATCTTACGGATGGCATGACAGTAAGAGAATTATGCAGTGCTGCCAT
AACCATGAGTGATAACACTGCGGCCAACTTACTTCTGACAACGATCGGAGGACCGAAGGAGCTAACCGCT
TTTTTGCACAACATGGGGGATCATGTAACTCGCCTTGATCGTTGGGAACCGGAGCTGAATGAAGCCATAC
CAAACGACGAGCGTGACACCACGATGCCTGTAGCAATGGCAACAACGTTGCGCAAACTATTAACTGGCGA
ACTACTTACTCTAGCTTCCCGGCAACAATTAATAGACTGGATGGAGGCGGATAAAGTTGCAGGACCACTT
CTGCGCTCGGCCCTTCCGGCTGGCTGGTTTATTGCTGATAAATCTGGAGCCGGTGAGCGTGGGTCTCGCG
GTATCATTGCAGCACTGGGGCCAGATGGTAAGCCCTCCCGTATCGTAGTTATCTACACGACGGGGAGTCA
GGCAACTATGGATGAACGAAATAGACAGATCGCTGAGATAGGTGCCTCACTGATTAAGCATTGGTAACTG
TCAGACCAAGTTTACTCATATATACTTTAGATTGATTTAAAACTTCATTTTTAATTTAAAAGGATCTAGG
TGAAGATCCTTTTTGATAATCTCATGACCAAAATCCCTTAACGTGAGTTTTCGTTCCACTGAGCGTCAGA
CCCCGTAGAAAAGATCAAAGGATCTTCTTGAGATCCTTTTTTTCTGCGCGTAATCTGCTGCTTGCAAACA
AAAAAACCACCGCTACCAGCGGTGGTTTGTTTGCCGGATCAAGAGCTACCAACTCTTTTTCCGAAGGTAA
CTGGCTTCAGCAGAGCGCAGATACCAAATACTGTTCTTCTAGTGTAGCCGTAGTTAGGCCACCACTTCAA
GAACTCTGTAGCACCGCCTACATACCTCGCTCTGCTAATCCTGTTACCAGTGGCTGCTGCCAGTGGCGAT
AAGTCGTGTCTTACCGGGTTGGACTCAAGACGATAGTTACCGGATAAGGCGCAGCGGTCGGGCTGAACGG
GGGGTTCGTGCACACAGCCCAGCTTGGAGCGAACGACCTACACCGAACTGAGATACCTACAGCGTGAGCT
ATGAGAAAGCGCCACGCTTCCCGAAGGGAGAAAGGCGGACAGGTATCCGGTAAGCGGCAGGGTCGGAACA
GGAGAGCGCACGAGGGAGCTTCCAGGGGGAAACGCCTGGTATCTTTATAGTCCTGTCGGGTTTCGCCACC
TCTGACTTGAGCGTCGATTTTTGTGATGCTCGTCAGGGGGGCGGAGCCTATGGAAAAACGCCAGCAACGC
GGCCTTTTTACGGTTCCTGGCCTTTTGCTGGCCTTTTGCTCACATGTTCTTTCCTGCGTTATCCCCTGAT
TCTGTGGATAACCGTATTACCGCCTTTGAGTGAGCTGATACCGCTCGCCGCAGCCGAACGACCGAGCGCA
GCGAGTCAGTGAGCGAGGAAGCGGAAGAGCGCCCAATACGCAAACCGCCTCTCCCCGCGCGTTGGCCGAT
TCATTAATGCAGCTGGCACGACAGGTTTCCCGACTGGAAAGCGGGCAGTGAGCGCAACGCAATTAATGTG
AGTTAGCTCACTCATTAGGCACCCCAGGCTTTACACTTTATGCTTCCGGCTCGTATGTTGTGTGGAATTG
TGAGCGGATAACAATTTCACACAGGAAACAGCTATGACCATGATTACGCCAAGCGCGCAATTAACCCTCA
CTAAAGGGAACAAAAGCTGGAGCTGCAAGCTTAATGTAGTCTTATGCAATACTCTTGTAGTCTTGCAACA
TGGTAACGATGAGTTAGCAACATGCCTTACAAGGAGAGAAAAAGCACCGTGCATGCCGATTGGTGGAAGT
AAGGTGGTACGATCGTGCCTTATTAGGAAGGCAACAGACGGGTCTGACATGGATTGGACGAACCACTGAA
TTGCCGCATTGCAGAGATATTGTATTTAAGTGCCTAGCTCGATACATAAACGGGTCTCTCTGGTTAGACC
AGATCTGAGCCTGGGAGCTCTCTGGCTAACTAGGGAACCCACTGCTTAAGCCTCAATAAAGCTTGCCTTG
AGTGCTTCAAGTAGTGTGTGCCCGTCTGTTGTGTGACTCTGGTAACTAGAGATCCCTCAGACCCTTTTAG
TCAGTGTGGAAAATCTCTAGCAGTGGCGCCCGAACAGGGACTTGAAAGCGAAAGGGAAACCAGAGGAGCT
CTCTCGACGCAGGACTCGGCTTGCTGAAGCGCGCACGGCAAGAGGCGAGGGGCGGCGACTGGTGAGTACG
CCAAAAATTTTGACTAGCGGAGGCTAGAAGGAGAGAGATGGGTGCGAGAGCGTCAGTATTAAGCGGGGGA
GAATTAGATCGCGATGGGAAAAAATTCGGTTAAGGCCAGGGGGAAAGAAAAAATATAAATTAAAACATAT
AGTATGGGCAAGCAGGGAGCTAGAACGATTCGCAGTTAATCCTGGCCTGTTAGAAACATCAGAAGGCTGT
AGACAAATACTGGGACAGCTACAACCATCCCTTCAGACAGGATCAGAAGAACTTAGATCATTATATAATA
CAGTAGCAACCCTCTATTGTGTGCATCAAAGGATAGAGATAAAAGACACCAAGGAAGCTTTAGACAAGAT
AGAGGAAGAGCAAAACAAAAGTAAGACCACCGCACAGCAAGCGGCCGCTGATCTTCAGACCTGGAGGAGG
AGATATGAGGGACAATTGGAGAAGTGAATTATATAAATATAAAGTAGTAAAAATTGAACCATTAGGAGTA
GCACCCACCAAGGCAAAGAGAAGAGTGGTGCAGAGAGAAAAAAGAGCAGTGGGAATAGGAGCTTTGTTCC
TTGGGTTCTTGGGAGCAGCAGGAAGCACTATGGGCGCAGCGTCAATGACGCTGACGGTACAGGCCAGACA
ATTATTGTCTGGTATAGTGCAGCAGCAGAACAATTTGCTGAGGGCTATTGAGGCGCAACAGCATCTGTTG
CAACTCACAGTCTGGGGCATCAAGCAGCTCCAGGCAAGAATCCTGGCTGTGGAAAGATACCTAAAGGATC
AACAGCTCCTGGGGATTTGGGGTTGCTCTGGAAAACTCATTTGCACCACTGCTGTGCCTTGGAATGCTAG
TTGGAGTAATAAATCTCTGGAACAGATTTGGAATCACACGACCTGGATGGAGTGGGACAGAGAAATTAAC
AATTACACAAGCTTAATACACTCCTTAATTGAAGAATCGCAAAACCAGCAAGAAAAGAATGAACAAGAAT
TATTGGAATTAGATAAATGGGCAAGTTTGTGGAATTGGTTTAACATAACAAATTGGCTGTGGTATATAAA
ATTATTCATAATGATAGTAGGAGGCTTGGTAGGTTTAAGAATAGTTTTTGCTGTACTTTCTATAGTGAAT
AGAGTTAGGCAGGGATATTCACCATTATCGTTTCAGACCCACCTCCCAACCCCGAGGGGACCCGACAGGC
CCGAAGGAATAGAAGAAGAAGGTGGAGAGAGAGACAGAGACAGATCCATTCGATTAGTGAACGGATCTCG
ACGGTATCGATCACGAGACTAGCCTCGAGCGGCCGCCCCCTTCACC
